>Addgene plasmid #147572 | pnYC-NpM-HsPAN3_245-687_T | depositor full sequence | sequence record 290019 | Full Sequence
GGTATGGCAATGAAAGACGGTGAGCTGGTGATATGGGATAGTGTTCACCCTTGTTACACCGTTTTCCATG
AGCAAACTGAAACGTTTTCATCGCTCTGGAGTGAATACCACGACGATTTCCGGCAGTTTCTACACATATA
TTCGCAAGATGTGGCGTGTTACGGTGAAAACCTGGCCTATTTCCCTAAAGGGTTTATTGAGAATATGTTT
TTCGTCTCAGCCAATCCCTGGGTGAGTTTCACCAGTTTTGATTTAAACGTGGCCAATATGGACAACTTCT
TCGCCCCCGTTTTCACCATGGGCAAATATTATACGCAAGGCGACAAGGTGCTGATGCCGCTGGCGATTCA
GGTTCATCATGCCGTCTGTGATGGCTTCCATGTCGGCAGAATGCTTAATGAATTACAACAGTACTGCGAT
GAGTGGCAGGGCGGGGCGTAATTTTTTTAAGGCAGTTATTGGTGCCCTTAAACGCCTGGTGCTACGCCTG
AATAAGTGATAATAAGCGGATGAATGGCAGAAATTCGAAAGCAAATTCGACCCGGTCGTCGGTTCAGGGC
AGGGTCGTTAAATAGCCGCTTATGTCTATTGCTGGTTTACCGGTTTATTGACTACCGGAAGCAGTGTGAC
CGTGTGCTTCTCAAATGCCTGAGGCCAGTTTGCTCAGGCTCTCCCCGTGGAGGTAATAATTGACGATATG
ATCATTTATTCTGCCTCCCAGAGCCTGATAAAAACGGTTAGCGCTTCGTTAATACAGATGTAGGTGTTCC
ACAGGGTAGCCAGCAGCATCCTGCGATGCAGATCCGGAACATAATGGTGCAGGGCGCTTGTTTCGGCGTG
GGTATGGTGGCAGGCCCCGTGGCCGGGGGACTGTTGGGCGCTGCCGGCACCTGTCCTACGAGTTGCATGA
TAAAGAAGACAGTCATAAGTGCGGCGACGATAGTCATGCCCCGCGCCCACCGGAAGGAGCTACCGGACAG
CGGTGCGGACTGTTGTAACTCAGAATAAGAAATGAGGCCGCTCATGGCGTTGACTCTCAGTCATAGTATC
GTGGTATCACCGGTTGGTTCCACTCTCTGTTGCGGGCAACTTCAGCAGCACGTAGGGGACTTCCGCGTTT
CCAGACTTTACGAAACACGGAAACCGAAGACCATTCATGTTGTTGCTCAGGTCGCAGACGTTTTGCAGCA
GCAGTCGCTTCACGTTCGCTCGCGTATCGGTGATTCATTCTGCTAACCAGTAAGGCAACCCCGCCAGCCT
AGCCGGGTCCTCAACGACAGGAGCACGATCATGCGCACCCGTGGCCAGGACCCAACGCTGCCCGAGATGC
GCCGCGTGCGGCTGCTGGAGATGGCGGACGCGATGGATATGTTCTGCCAAGGGTTGGTTTGCGCATTCAC
AGTTCTCCGCAAGAATTGATTGGCTCCAATTCTTGGAGTGGTGAATCCGTTAGCGAGGTGCCGCCGGCTT
CCATTCAGGTCGAGGTGGCCCGGCTCCATGCACCGCGACGCAACGCGGGGAGGCAGACAAGGTATAGGGC
GGCGCCTACAATCCATGCCAACCCGTTCCATGTGCTCGCCGAGGCGGCATAAATCGCCGTGACGATCAGC
GGTCCAGTGATCGAAGTTAGGCTGGTAAGAGCCGCGAGCGATCCTTGAAGCTGTCCCTGATGGTCGTCAT
CTACCTGCCTGGACAGCATGGCCTGCAACGCGGGCATCCCGATGCCGCCGGAAGCGAGAAGAATCATAAT
GGGGAAGGCCATCCAGCCTCGCGTCGCGAACGCCAGCAAGACGTAGCCCAGCGCGTCGGCCGCCATGCCG
GCGATAATGGCCTGCTTCTCGCCGAAACGTTTGGTGGCGGGACCAGTGACGAAGGCTTGAGCGAGGGCGT
GCAAGATTCCGAATACCGCAAGCGACAGGCCGATCATCGTCGCGCTCCAGCGAAAGCGGTCCTCGCCGAA
AATGACCCAGAGCGCTGCCGGCACCTGTCCTACGAGTTGCATGATAAAGAAGACAGTCATAAGTGCGGCG
ACGATAGTCATGCCCCGCGCCCACCGGAAGGAGCTGACTGGGTTGAAGGCTCTCAAGGGCATCGGTCGAC
GCTCTCCCTTATGCGACTCCTGCATTAGGAAGCAGCCCAGTAGTAGGTTGAGGCCGTTGAGCACCGCCGC
CGCAAGGAATGGTGCATGCAAGGAGATGGCGCCCAACAGTCCCCCGGCCACGGGGCCTGCCACCATACCC
ACGCCGAAACAAGCGCTCATGAGCCCGAAGTGGCGAGCCCGATCTTCCCCATCGGTGATGTCGGCGATAT
AGGCGCCAGCAACCGCACCTGTGGCGCCGGTGATGCCGGCCACGATGCGTCCGGCGTAGAGGATCAGACT
AAGATCTCGATCCCGCGAAATTAATACGACTCACTATAGGGGAATTGTGAGCGGATAACAATTCCCCACT
AGTAATAATTTTGTTTAACTTTAAGAAGGAGATATACCATGGAAACTGAAGAAGGTAAACTGGTAATCTG
GATTAACGGCGATAAAGGCTATAACGGTCTCGCTGAAGTCGGTAAGAAATTCGAGAAAGATACCGGAATT
AAAGTCACCGTTGAGCATCCGGATAAACTGGAAGAGAAATTCCCACAGGTTGCGGCAACTGGCGATGGCC
CTGACATTATCTTCTGGGCACACGACCGCTTTGGTGGCTACGCTCAATCTGGCCTGTTGGCTGAAATCAC
CCCGGACAAAGCGTTCCAGGACAAGCTGTATCCGTTTACCTGGGATGCCGTACGTTACAACGGCAAGCTG
ATTGCTTACCCGATCGCTGTTGAAGCGTTATCGCTGATTTATAACAAAGACCTGCTGCCGAACCCGCCAA
AAACCTGGGAAGAGATCCCGGCGCTGGATAAAGAACTGAAAGCGAAAGGTAAGAGCGCCCTGATGTTCAA
CCTGCAAGAACCGTACTTCACCTGGCCGCTGATTGCTGCTGACGGGGGTTATGCGTTCAAGTATGAAAAC
GGCAAGTACGACATTAAAGACGTGGGCGTGGATAACGCTGGCGCGAAAGCGGGTCTGACCTTCCTGGTTG
ACCTGATTAAAAACAAACACATGAATGCAGACACCGATTACTCCATCGCAGAAGCTGCCTTTAATAAAGG
CGAAACAGCGATGACCATCAACGGCCCGTGGGCATGGTCCAACATCGACACCAGCAAAGTGAATTATGGT
GTAACGGTACTGCCGACCTTCAAGGGTCAACCATCCAAACCGTTCGTTGGCGTGCTGAGCGCAGGTATTA
ACGCCGCCAGTCCGAACAAAGAGCTGGCAAAAGAGTTCCTCGAAAACTATCTGCTGACTGATGAAGGTCT
GGAAGCGGTTAATAAAGACAAACCGCTGGGTGCCGTAGCGCTGAAGTCTTACGAGGAAGAGTTGGCGAAA
GATCCACGTATTGCCGCCACGATGGAAAACGCCCAGAAAGGTGAAATCATGCCGAACATCCCGCAGATGT
CCGCTTTCTGGTATGCCGTGCGTACTGCGGTGATCAACGCCGCCAGCGGTCGTCAGACTGTCGATGAAGC
CCTTAAAGACGCGCAGACTGGTACCGGCAGCGGCCTGGAAGTTCTGTTCCAGGGGCCCCATATGCTCGAG
ATGGCTGATGAACTCCGACAGGAGCTGATCAACAGACATTTAATAACAATGGCTCAAATTGATCAAGCAG
ATATGCCAGCAGTTCCTACAGAGGTTGACAGCTACCATAGCCTATTCCCTCTAGAACCACTGCCACCTCC
CAACCGGATACAGAAATCAAGTAATTTTGGATATATTACATCTTGCTACAAAGCTGTAAACAGCAAAGAT
GATCTGCCATATTGCCTTCGGAGGATACATGGTTTTCGTCTTGTTAACACAAAGTGCATGGTGTTGGTCG
ACATGTGGAAGAAAATTCAACACTCAAATATCGTAACTTTGCGTGAAGTATTTACCACTAAAGCATTTGC
TGAGCCCTCTCTTGTGTTTGCACATGATTTCCATGCTGGAGGAGAAACTATGATGAGCAGACACTTTAAT
GACCCTAATGCTGATGCCTACTTCACCAAGAGAAAGTGGGGTCAGCACGAGGGACCATTGCCCAGGCAGC
ATGCTGGATTATTGCCAGAATCTCTTATTTGGGCATATATTGTCCAACTAAGTTCTGCATTGCGTACCAT
TCATACAGCAGGTTTGGCATGTCGAGTTATGGATCCAACAAAGATTCTGATAACTGGCAAAACAAGGTTG
CGAGTAAATTGTGTTGGAGTTTTTGATGTTTTAACATTTGATAACAGTCAAAATAATAATCCATTGGCAT
TAATGGCCCAGTACCAGCAAGCAGATCTGATATCATTAGGAAAAGTTGTGTTGGCTTTGGCTTGCAACTC
TTTGGCAGGAATTCAGCGAGAGAATTTACAGAAAGCCATGGAACTGGTGACAATCAACTATTCCTCTGAC
CTGAAGAATCTGATTTTGTATTTGTTGACTGACCAAAACAGGATGCGAAGTGTAAATGACATCATGCCCA
TGATTGGTGCTCGATTTTATACTCAATTGGATGCTGCTCAAATGAGAAATGATGTCATAGAGGAAGACCT
TGCAAAGGAGGTTCAAAATGGAAGACTGTTTAGGCTCCTAGCAAAATTGGGAACAATCAATGAGAGGCCG
GAGTTTCAGAAGGATCCCACTTGGTCAGAGACTGGAGACCGTTATCTGTTGAAACTCTTTAGGGATCATC
TTTTTCATCAGGTGACAGAAGCAGGTGCTCCCTGGATTGACCTCAGTCATATAATTTCTTGTCTTAACAA
GCTAGATGCTGGTGTGCCAGAAAAAATAAGCCTGATTTCCAGAGATGAGAAGAGTGTACTTGTGGTGACC
TACAGTGACTTAAAGCGCTGCTTTGAAAATACTTTTCAAGAACTGATTGCAGCTGCAAATGGTCAGTTGT
AGCCTAGGAGATCCGGCTGCTAACAAAGCCCGAAAGGAAGCTGAGTTGGCTGCTGCCACCGCTGAGCAAT
AACTAGCATAACCCCTTGGGGCCTCTAAACGGGTCTTGAGGGGTTTTTTGCTGAAAGGAGGAACTATATC
CGGATATCCCGCAAGAGGCCCGGCAGTACCGGCATAACCAAGCCTATGCCTACAGCATCCAGGGTGACGG
TGCCGAGGATGACGATGAGCGCATTGTTAGATTTCATACACGGTGCCTGACTGCGTTAGCAATTTAACTG
TGATAAACTACCGCATTAAAGCTTATCGATGATAAGCTGTCAAACATGAGAATTACAACTTATATCGTAT
GGGGCTGACTTCAGGTGCTACATTTGAAGAGATAAATTGCACTGAAATCAAGAAATATTTTATCTGATTA
ATAAGATGATCTTCTTGAGATCGTTTTGGTCTGCGCGTAATCTCTTGCTCTGAAAACGAAAAAACCGCCT
TGCAGGGCGGTTTTTCGAAGGTTCTCTGAGCTACCAACTCTTTGAACCGAGGTAACTGGCTTGGAGGAGC
GCAGTCACCAAAACTTGTCCTTTCAGTTTAGCCTTAACCGGCGCATGACTTCAAGACTAACTCCTCTAAA
TCAATTACCAGTGGCTGCTGCCAGTGGTGCTTTTGCATGTCTTTCCGGGTTGGACTCAAGACGATAGTTA
CCGGATAAGGCGCAGCGGTCGGACTGAACGGGGGGTTCGTGCATACAGTCCAGCTTGGAGCGAACTGCCT
ACCCGGAACTGAGTGTCAGGCGTGGAATGAGACAAACGCGGCCATAACAGCGGAATGACACCGGTAAACC
GAAAGGCAGGAACAGGAGAGCGCACGAGGGAGCCGCCAGGGGGAAACGCCTGGTATCTTTATAGTCCTGT
CGGGTTTCGCCACCACTGATTTGAGCGTCAGATTTCGTGATGCTTGTCAGGGGGGCGGAGCCTATGGAAA
AACGGCTTTGCCGCGGCCCTCTCACTTCCCTGTTAAGTATCTTCCTGGCATCTTCCAGGAAATCTCCGCC
CCGTTCGTAAGCCATTTCCGCTCGCCGCAGTCGAACGACCGAGCGTAGCGAGTCAGTGAGCGAGGAAGCG
GAATATATCCTGTATCACATATTCTGCTGACGCACCGGTGCAGCCTTTTTTCTCCTGCCACATGAAGCAC
TTCACTGACACCCTCATCAGTGCCAACATAGTAAGCCAGTATACACTCCCCTAGCGCTGATGTCCGGCGG
TGCTTTTGCCGTTACGCACCACCCCGTCAGTAGCTGAACAGGAGGGACAGCTGATAGAAACAGAAGCCAC
TGGAGCACCTCAAAAACACCATCATACACTAAATCAGTAAGTTGGCAGCATCACCCGACGCACTTTGCGC
CGAATAAATACCTGTGACGGAAGATCACTTCGCAGAATAAATAAATCCTGGTGTCCCTGTTGATACCGGG
AAGCCCTGGGCCAACTTTTGGCGAAAATGAGACGTTGATCGGCACGTAAGAGGTTCCAACTTTCACCATA
ATGAAATAAGATCACTACCGGGCGTATTTTTTGAGTTATCGAGATTTTCAGGAGCTAAGGAAGCTAAAAT
GGAGAAAAAAATCACTGGATATACCACCGTTGATATATCCCAATGGCATCGTAAAGAACATTTTGAGGCA
TTTCAGTCAGTTGCTCAATGTACCTATAACCAGACCGTTCAGCTGGATATTACGGCCTTTTTAAAGACCG
TAAAGAAAAATAAGCACAAGTTTTATCCGGCCTTTATTCACATTCTTGCCCGCCTGATGAATGCTCATCC
GGAATTC
Features (pLannotate 1.2.2; 18 found; start..end, strand, type, name):
    739..834     -  CDS            resD (fragment): REDF_ECOLI - Also known as D. Protein inferred from homology: Swiss-Prot protein existence level 3. Acts as a repressor of transcription and as a site-specific resolvase that cleaves at the RfsF site. From Escherichia coli (strain K12).
    824..881     +  CDS            TcR (fragment): tetracycline efflux protein; tet; confers resistance to tetracycline
    878..971     -  CDS            TcR (fragment): tetracycline efflux protein; tet; confers resistance to tetracycline
   1475..2375    -  CDS            TcR (fragment): tetracycline efflux protein; tet; confers resistance to tetracycline
   2402..2420    +  promoter       T7 promoter: promoter for bacteriophage T7 RNA polymerase
   2421..2445    +  protein_bind   lac operator: The lac repressor binds to the lac operator to inhibit transcription in E. coli. This inhibition can be relieved by adding lactose or isopropyl-β-D-thiogalactopyranoside (IPTG). lac repressor encoded by lacI
   2460..2482    +  RBS            RBS: efficient ribosome binding site from bacteriophage T7 gene 10 (Olins and Rangwala, 1989)
   2493..3589    +  CDS            MBP (fragment): maltose binding protein from E. coli; malE (mutated); This version of the gene does not encode a signal sequence, so MBP will remain in the cytosol.
   3641..4963    +  CDS            Pan3 (fragment): PAN3_MOUSE - Experimental evidence at protein level: Swiss-Prot protein existence level 1. Regulatory subunit of the poly(A)-nuclease (PAN) deadenylation complex, one of two cytoplasmic mRNA deadenylases involved in general and miRNA-mediated mRNA turnover. PAN specifically shortens poly(A) tails of RNA and the activity is stimulated by poly(A)-binding protein (PABP). PAN deadenylation is followed by rapid degradation of the shortened mRNA tails by the CCR4-NOT complex. Deadenylated mRNAs are then degraded by two alternative mechanisms, namely exosome-mediated 3'-5' exonucleolytic degradation,
   4986..5035    +  CDS            SET1 (fragment): solubility-enhancement tag derived from T7 phage gene 10B
   5043..5090    +  terminator     T7 terminator: transcription terminator for bacteriophage T7 RNA polymerase
   5113..5217    -  CDS            TcR (fragment): tetracycline efflux protein; tet; confers resistance to tetracycline
   5265..5293    -  promoter       tet promoter: E. coli promoter for tetracycline efflux protein gene
   5405..5950    +  rep_origin     p15A ori: Plasmids containing the medium-copy-number p15A origin of replication can be propagated in E. coli cells that contain a second plasmid with the ColE1 origin.
   6038..6093    +  rep_origin     RSF ori (fragment): Plasmids containing the RSF 1030 origin of replication can be propagated in E. coli cells that contain additional plasmids with compatible origins.
   6212..6355    -  mobile_element IS1 (fragment): prokaryotic transposable element IS1
   6476..6578    +  promoter       cat promoter: promoter of the E. coli cat gene encoding chloramphenicol acetyltransferase
   6579..441     +  CDS            CmR (across the origin): chloramphenicol acetyltransferase; cat; confers resistance to chloramphenicol
