[The description below was written by a language model from this plasmid's Addgene catalogue record and pLannotate feature annotations shown in this document.]
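Description:
pnYC-NpM-HsPAN3_245-687_T is a bacterial expression plasmid of about 6.8 kb for producing a fragment of human PAN3 (residues 245–687) in E. coli. The catalogue lists the backbone as unknown, but the annotated features point to a pACYC-type scaffold. It has a p15A origin of replication, a chloramphenicol acetyltransferase gene under its own cat promoter as the selectable marker, and several disrupted remnants of a tetracycline resistance gene and its promoter, between which the expression cassette sits. These remnants, together with short fragments annotated as resD, IS1 and RSF ori, appear to be backbone relics rather than functional parts. The p15A origin fits the recorded low copy number and is compatible with ColE1-type plasmids, so the construct could be co-maintained with a second expression vector. The record does not state that it was used this way.

The expression cassette is driven by a T7 promoter with an adjacent lac operator, giving IPTG-inducible transcription in hosts that supply T7 RNA polymerase and lac repressor. A phage T7 gene 10 ribosome binding site follows. The open reading frame begins with a cytosolic maltose-binding protein lacking its signal sequence, which serves as an N-terminal solubility and affinity tag. The PAN3 coding segment comes next; the annotation tool matched it to the mouse orthologue, but the depositor records it as human, taken from a human cDNA. A short hit to a T7 gene 10-derived sequence lies just upstream of the T7 terminator and is probably vector-derived. PAN3 is the regulatory subunit of the PAN2–PAN3 deadenylase complex. The associated publication concerns the structure of the PAN3 pseudokinase and its interactions with PAN2 and GW182 proteins, which suggests recombinant protein production for structural or binding studies. The depositor sequence may be theoretical.
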