Addgene plasmid #147572: pnYC-NpM-HsPAN3_245-687_T
Purpose: Bacterial Expression of HsPAN3_245-687
Depositing lab: Elisa Izaurralde. Depositing organization: Max Planck Institute for Developmental Biology. Publication: Structure of the PAN3 pseudokinase reveals the basis for interactions with the PAN2 deadenylase and the GW182 proteins. Christie M, Boland A, Huntzinger E, Weichenrieder O, Izaurralde E. Mol Cell. 2013 Aug 8;51(3):360-73. doi: 10.1016/j.molcel.2013.07.011. PubMed 23932717.
Backbone
  Vector backbone: Unknown
  Vector type: Bacterial Expression
Growth in bacteria
  Bacterial resistance: Chloramphenicol, 25 μg/mL
  Growth temperature: 37°C
  Growth strain: DH5alpha
  Copy number: Low Copy
Gene/Insert
  Gene/Insert name: HsPAN3_245-687
  Species: H. sapiens (human)
  Entrez Gene: PAN3 (a.k.a. RP11-179F17.3)
  Cloning method: Unknown
Terms and licenses: Academic/Nonprofit Terms; Industry Terms: Not Available to Industry
Depositor comments: ORF exrtacted from NCBI:BC128180.1 Plasmids from this collection were made available to the research community and donated after the lab closed. Please note that the sequence provided by the depositing laboratory may be theoretical/predicted or based on Sanger sequencing results. There may be discrepancies between sequencing results obtained by Addgene and the depositor sequence. If an Addgene verified sequence is not available, please contact before placing your order to request that our lab fully sequence the plasmid.
How to cite: pnYC-NpM-HsPAN3_245-687_T was a gift from Elisa Izaurralde (Addgene plasmid # 147572 ; http://n2t.net/addgene:147572 ; RRID:Addgene_147572)
